>Addgene plasmid #19454 | pcDNA5/FRT/TO HSPH2 | depositor full sequence | sequence record 9090 | Author sequence
GACGGATCGGGAGATCTCCCGATCCCCTATGGTGCACTCTCAGTACAATCTGCTCTGATGCCGCATAGTT
AAGCCAGTATCTGCTCCCTGCTTGTGTGTTGGAGGTCGCTGAGTAGTGCGCGAGCAAAATTTAAGCTACA
ACAAGGCAAGGCTTGACCGACAATTGCATGAAGAATCTGCTTAGGGTTAGGCGTTTTGCGCTGCTTCGCG
ATGTACGGGCCAGATATACGCGTTGACATTGATTATTGACTAGTTATTAATAGTAATCAATTACGGGGTC
ATTAGTTCATAGCCCATATATGGAGTTCCGCGTTACATAACTTACGGTAAATGGCCCGCCTGGCTGACCG
CCCAACGACCCCCGCCCATTGACGTCAATAATGACGTATGTTCCCATAGTAACGCCAATAGGGACTTTCC
ATTGACGTCAATGGGTGGAGTATTTACGGTAAACTGCCCACTTGGCAGTACATCAAGTGTATCATATGCC
AAGTACGCCCCCTATTGACGTCAATGACGGTAAATGGCCCGCCTGGCATTATGCCCAGTACATGACCTTA
TGGGACTTTCCTACTTGGCAGTACATCTACGTATTAGTCATCGCTATTACCATGGTGATGCGGTTTTGGC
AGTACATCAATGGGCGTGGATAGCGGTTTGACTCACGGGGATTTCCAAGTCTCCACCCCATTGACGTCAA
TGGGAGTTTGTTTTGGCACCAAAATCAACGGGACTTTCCAAAATGTCGTAACAACTCCGCCCCATTGACG
CAAATGGGCGGTAGGCGTGTACGGTGGGAGGTCTATATAAGCAGAGCTCTCCCTATCAGTGATAGAGATC
TCCCTATCAGTGATAGAGATCGTCGACGAGCTCGTTTAGTGAACCGTCAGATCGCCTGGAGACGCCATCC
ACGCTGTTTTGACCTCCATAGAAGACACCGGGACCGATCCAGCCTCCGGACTCTAGCGTTTAAACTTAAG
CTTGGTACCGAGCTCGGATCCACTAGTCCAGTGTGGTGGAATTCTGCAGATATCACCATGTCGGTGGTGG
GCATAGACCTGGGCTTCCAGAGCTGCTACGTCGCTGTGGCCCGCGCCGGCGGCATCGAGACTATCGCTAA
TGAGTATAGCGACCGCTGCACGCCGGCTTGCATTTCTTTTGGTCCTAAGAATCGTTCAATTGGAGCAGCA
GCTAAAAGCCAGGTAATTTCTAATGCAAAGAACACAGTCCAAGGATTTAAAAGATTCCATGGCCGAGCAT
TCTCTGATCCATTTGTGGAGGCAGAAAAATCTAACCTTGCATATGATATTGTGCAGTTGCCTACAGGATT
AACAGGTATAAAGGTGACATATATGGAGGAAGAGCGAAATTTTACCACTGAGCAAGTGACTGCCATGCTT
TTGTCCAAACTGAAGGAGACAGCCGAAAGTGTTCTTAAGAAGCCTGTAGTTGACTGTGTTGTTTCGGTTC
CTTGTTTCTATACTGATGCAGAAAGACGATCAGTGATGGATGCAACACAGATTGCTGGTCTTAATTGCTT
GCGATTAATGAATGAAACCACTGCAGTTGCTCTTGCATATGGAATCTATAAGCAGGATCTTCCTGCCTTA
GAAGAGAAACCAAGAAATGTAGTTTTTGTAGACATGGGCCACTCTGCTTATCAAGTTTCTGTATGTGCAT
TTAATAGAGGAAAACTGAAAGTTCTGGCCACTGCATTTGACACGACATTGGGAGGTAGAAAATTTGATGA
AGTGTTAGTAAATCACTTCTGTGAAGAATTTGGGAAGAAATACAAGCTAGACATTAAGTCCAAAATCCGT
GCATTATTACGACTCTCTCAGGAGTGTGAGAAACTCAAGAAATTGATGAGTGCAAATGCTTCAGATCTCC
CTTTGAGCATTGAATGTTTTATGAATGATGTTGATGTATCTGGAACTATGAATAGAGGCAAATTTCTGGA
GATGTGCAATGATCTCTTAGCTAGAGTGGAGCCACCACTTCGTAGTGTTTTGGAACAAACCAAGTTAAAG
AAAGAAGATATTTATGCAGTGGAGATAGTTGGTGGTGCTACACGAATCCCTGCGGTAAAAGAGAAGATCA
GCAAATTTTTCGGTAAAGAACTTAGTACAACATTAAATGCTGATGAAGCTGTCACTCGAGGCTGTGCATT
GCAGTGTGCCATCTTATCGCCTGCTTTCAAAGTCAGAGAATTTTCTATCACTGATGTAGTACCATATCCA
ATATCTCTGAGATGGAATTCTCCAGCTGAAGAAGGGTCAAGTGACTGTGAAGTCTTTTCCAAAAATCATG
CTGCTCCTTTCTCTAAAGTTCTTACATTTTATAGAAAGGAACCTTTCACTCTTGAGGCCTACTACAGCTC
TCCTCAGGATTTGCCCTATCCAGATCCTGCTATAGCTCAGTTTTCAGTTCAGAAAGTCACTCCTCAGTCT
GATGGCTCCAGTTCAAAAGTGAAAGTCAAAGTTCGAGTAAATGTCCATGGCATTTTCAGTGTGTCCAGTG
CATCTTTAGTGGAGGTTCACAAGTCTGAGGAAAATGAGGAGCCAATGGAAACAGATCAGAATGCAAAGGA
GGAAGAGAAGATGCAAGTGGACCAGGAGGAACCACATGTTGAAGAGCAACAGCAGCAGACACCAGCAGAA
AATAAGGCAGAGTCTGAAGAAATGGAGACCTCTCAAGCTGGATCCAAGGATAAAAAGATGGACCAACCAC
CCCAAGCCAAGAAGGCAAAAGTGAAGACCAGTACTGTGGACCTGCCAATCGAGAATCAGCTATTATGGCA
GATAGACAGAGAGATGCTCAACTTGTACATTGAAAATGAGGGTAAGATGATCATGCAGGATAAACTGGAG
AAGGAGCGGAATGATGCTAAGAACGCAGTGGAGGAATATGTGTATGAAATGAGAGACAAGCTTAGTGGTG
AATATGAGAAGTTTGTGAGTGAAGATGATCGTAACAGTTTTACTTTGAAACTGGAAGATACTGAAAATTG
GTTGTATGAGGATGGAGAAGACCAGCCAAAGCAAGTTTATGTTGATAAGTTGGCTGAATTAAAAAATCTA
GGTCAACCTATTAAGATACGTTTCCAGGAATCTGAAGAACGACCAAAATTATTTGAAGAACTAGGGAAAC
AGATCCAACAGTATATGAAAATAATCAGCTCTTTCAAAAACAAGGAGGACCAGTATGATCATTTGGATGC
TGCTGACATGACAAAGGTAGAAAAAAGCACAAATGAAGCAATGGAGTGGATGAATAACAAGCTAAATCTG
CAGAACAAGCAGAGTTTGACCATGGATCCAGTTGTCAAGTCAAAAGAGATTGAAGCTAAAATTAAGGAGC
TGACAAGTACTTGTAGCCCTATAATTTCAAAGCCCAAACCCAAAGTGGAACCTCCAAAAGAGGAACAAAA
AAATGCAGAGCAGAATGGACCAGTGGATGGACAAGGAGACAACCCAGGCCCCCAGGCTGCTGAGCAGGGT
ACAGACACAGCTGTGCCTTCGGATTCAGACAAGAAGCTTCCTGAAATGGACATTGATTGATTCCGCGGCC
GCTCGAGTCTAGAGGGCCCGTTTAAACCCGCTGATCAGCCTCGACTGTGCCTTCTAGTTGCCAGCCATCT
GTTGTTTGCCCCTCCCCCGTGCCTTCCTTGACCCTGGAAGGTGCCACTCCCACTGTCCTTTCCTAATAAA
ATGAGGAAATTGCATCGCATTGTCTGAGTAGGTGTCATTCTATTCTGGGGGGTGGGGTGGGGCAGGACAG
CAAGGGGGAGGATTGGGAAGACAATAGCAGGCATGCTGGGGATGCGGTGGGCTCTATGGCTTCTGAGGCG
GAAAGAACCAGCTGGGGCTCTAGGGGGTATCCCC
[124 nt withheld, positions 3885-4008]
C
[91 nt withheld, positions 4010-4100]
AGGGTGATGGTTCACGTACCTAGAAGTTCCTATTCCGAAGTTCCTATTCTCTAGAAAGTATAGGAACTTC
CTTGGCCAAAAAGCCTGAACTCACCGCGACGTCTGTCGAGAAGTTTCTGATCGAAAAGTTCGACAGCGTC
TCCGACCTGATGCAGCTCTCGGAGGGCGAAGAATCTCGTGCTTTCAGCTTCGATGTAGGAGGGCGTGGAT
ATGTCCTGCGGGTAAATAGCTGCGCCGATGGTTTCTACAAAGATCGTTATGTTTATCGGCACTTTGCATC
GGCCGCGCTCCCGATTCCGGAAGTGCTTGACATTGGGGAATTCAGCGAGAGCCTGACCTATTGCATCTCC
CGCCGTGCACAGGGTGTCACGTTGCAAGACCTGCCTGAAACCGAACTGCCCGCTGTTCTGCAGCCGGTCG
CGGAGGCCATGGATGCGATCGCTGCGGCCGATCTTAGCCAGACGAGCGGGTTCGGCCCATTCGGACCGCA
AGGAATCGGTCAATACACTACATGGCGTGATTTCATATGCGCGATTGCTGATCCCCATGTGTATCACTGG
CAAACTGTGATGGACGACACCGTCAGTGCGTCCGTCGCGCAGGCTCTCGATGAGCTGATGCTTTGGGCCG
AGGACTGCCCCGAAGTCCGGCACCTCGTGCACGCGGATTTCGGCTCCAACAATGTCCTGACGGACAATGG
CCGCATAACAGCGGTCATTGACTGGAGCGAGGCGATGTTCGGGGATTCCCAATACGAGGTCGCCAACATC
TTCTTCTGGAGGCCGTGGTTGGCTTGTATGGAGCAGCAGACGCGCTACTTCGAGCGGAGGCATCCGGAGC
TTGCAGGATCGCCGCGGCTCCGGGCGTATATGCTCCGCATTGGTCTTGACCAACTCTATCAGAGCTTGGT
TGACGGCAATTTCGATGATGCAGCTTGGGCGCAGGGTCGATGCGACGCAATCGTCCGATCCGGAGCCGGG
ACTGTCGGGCGTACACAAATCGCCCGCAGAAGCGCGGCCGTCTGGACCGATGGCTGTGTAGAAGTACTCG
CCGATAGTGGAAACCGACGCCCCAGCACTCGTCCGAGGGCAAAGGAATAGCACGTACTACGAGATTTCGA
TTCCACCGCCGCCTTCTATGAAAGGTTGGGCTTCGGAATCGTTTTCCGGGACGCCGGCTGGATGATCCTC
CAGCGCGGGGATCTCATGCTGGAGTTCTTCGCCCACCCCAACTTGTTTATTGCAGCTTATAATGGTTACA
AATAAAGCAATAGCATCACAAATTTCACAAATAAAGCATTTTTTTCACTGCATTCTAGTTGTGGTTTGTC
CAAACTCATCAATGTATCTTATCATGTCTGTATACCGTCGACCTCTAGCTAGAGCTTGGCGTAATCATGG
TCATAGCTGTTTCCTGTGTGAAATTGTTATCCGCTCACAATTCCACACAACATACGAGCCGGAAGCATAA
AGTGTAAAGCCTGGGGTGCCTAATGAGTGAGCTAACTCACATTAATTGCGTTGCGCTCACTGCCCGCTTT
CCAGTCGGGAAACCTGTCGTGCCAGCTGCATTAATGAATCGGCCAACGCGCGGGGAGAGGCGGTTTGCGT
ATTGGGCGCTCTTCCGCTTCCTCGCTCACTGACTCGCTGCGCTCGGTCGTTCGGCTGCGGCGAGCGGTAT
CAGCTCACTCAAAGGCGGTAATACGGTTATCCACAGAATCAGGGGATAACGCAGGAAAGAACATGTGAGC
AAAAGGCCAGCAAAAGGCCAGGAACCGTAAAAAGGCCGCGTTGCTGGCGTTTTTCCATAGGCTCCGCCCC
CCTGACGAGCATCACAAAAATCGACGCTCAAGTCAGAGGTGGCGAAACCCGACAGGACTATAAAGATACC
AGGCGTTTCCCCCTGGAAGCTCCCTCGTGCGCTCTCCTGTTCCGACCCTGCCGCTTACCGGATACCTGTC
CGCCTTTCTCCCTTCGGGAAGCGTGGCGCTTTCTCATAGCTCACGCTGTAGGTATCTCAGTTCGGTGTAG
GTCGTTCGCTCCAAGCTGGGCTGTGTGCACGAACCCCCCGTTCAGCCCGACCGCTGCGCCTTATCCGGTA
ACTATCGTCTTGAGTCCAACCCGGTAAGACACGACTTATCGCCACTGGCAGCAGCCACTGGTAACAGGAT
TAGCAGAGCGAGGTATGTAGGCGGTGCTACAGAGTTCTTGAAGTGGTGGCCTAACTACGGCTACACTAGA
AGAACAGTATTTGGTATCTGCGCTCTGCTGAAGCCAGTTACCTTCGGAAAAAGAGTTGGTAGCTCTTGAT
CCGGCAAACAAACCACCGCTGGTAGCGGTGGTTTTTTTGTTTGCAAGCAGCAGATTACGCGCAGAAAAAA
AGGATCTCAAGAAGATCCTTTGATCTTTTCTACGGGGTCTGACGCTCAGTGGAACGAAAACTCACGTTAA
GGGATTTTGGTCATGAGATTATCAAAAAGGATCTTCACCTAGATCCTTTTAAATTAAAAATGAAGTTTTA
AATCAATCTAAAGTATATATGAGTAAACTTGGTCTGACAGTTACCAATGCTTAATCAGTGAGGCACCTAT
CTCAGCGATCTGTCTATTTCGTTCATCCATAGTTGCCTGACTCCCCGTCGTGTAGATAACTACGATACGG
GAGGGCTTACCATCTGGCCCCAGTGCTGCAATGATACCGCGAGACCCACGCTCACCGGCTCCAGATTTAT
CAGCAATAAACCAGCCAGCCGGAAGGGCCGAGCGCAGAAGTGGTCCTGCAACTTTATCCGCCTCCATCCA
GTCTATTAATTGTTGCCGGGAAGCTAGAGTAAGTAGTTCGCCAGTTAATAGTTTGCGCAACGTTGTTGCC
ATTGCTACAGGCATCGTGGTGTCACGCTCGTCGTTTGGTATGGCTTCATTCAGCTCCGGTTCCCAACGAT
CAAGGCGAGTTACATGATCCCCCATGTTGTGCAAAAAAGCGGTTAGCTCCTTCGGTCCTCCGATCGTTGT
CAGAAGTAAGTTGGCCGCAGTGTTATCACTCATGGTTATGGCAGCACTGCATAATTCTCTTACTGTCATG
CCATCCGTAAGATGCTTTTCTGTGACTGGTGAGTACTCAACCAAGTCATTCTGAGAATAGTGTATGCGGC
GACCGAGTTGCTCTTGCCCGGCGTCAATACGGGATAATACCGCGCCACATAGCAGAACTTTAAAAGTGCT
CATCATTGGAAAACGTTCTTCGGGGCGAAAACTCTCAAGGATCTTACCGCTGTTGAGATCCAGTTCGATG
TAACCCACTCGTGCACCCAACTGATCTTCAGCATCTTTTACTTTCACCAGCGTTTCTGGGTGAGCAAAAA
CAGGAAGGCAAAATGCCGCAAAAAAGGGAATAAGGGCGACACGGAAATGTTGAATACTCATACTCTTCCT
TTTTCAATATTATTGAAGCATTTATCAGGGTTATTGTCTCATGAGCGGATACATATTTGAATGTATTTAG
AAAAATAAACAAATAGGGGTTCCGCGCACATTTCCCCGAAAAGTGCCACCTGACGTC
Features (pLannotate 1.2.2; 21 found; start..end, strand, type, name):
     28..80      -  misc_feature   bom (fragment): basis of mobility region from pBR322
    235..614     +  enhancer       CMV enhancer: human cytomegalovirus immediate early enhancer
    615..818     +  promoter       CMV promoter: human cytomegalovirus (CMV) immediate early promoter
    820..839     +  promoter       PLtetO-1 promoter (fragment): modified phage lambda PL promoter with tet operator sites (Lutz and Bujard, 1997)
    841..860     +  promoter       PLtetO-1 promoter (fragment): modified phage lambda PL promoter with tet operator sites (Lutz and Bujard, 1997)
    868..901     +  promoter       TRE3GV promoter (fragment): 3rd-generation Tet-responsive promoter that can be activated by binding of Tet-On® 3G, optimized for retroviral and lentiviral vectors
   1038..3557    +  CDS            HSPA4: HSP74_HUMAN - Also known as APG2. Experimental evidence at protein level: Swiss-Prot protein existence level 1. From Homo sapiens (Human).
   3615..3839    +  polyA_signal   bGH poly(A) signal: bovine growth hormone polyadenylation signal
   3843..3864    +  promoter       SV40 promoter (fragment): SV40 enhancer and early promoter
   3885..4118    +  rep_origin     f1 ori (fragment) (sequence partly withheld): f1 bacteriophage origin of replication; arrow indicates direction of (+) strand synthesis
   4123..4170    +  protein_bind   FRT: FLP-mediated recombination occurs in the 8-bp core sequence TCTAGAAA (Turan and Bode, 2011). FLP recombinase from the Saccharomyces cerevisiae 2μ plasmid
   4178..5200    +  CDS            HygR: aminoglycoside phosphotransferase from E. coli; aph(4)-Ia; confers resistance to hygromycin
   5210..5335    +  CDS            ble (fragment): BLE_KLEPN - Experimental evidence at protein level: Swiss-Prot protein existence level 1. Binding protein with a strong affinity to the bleomycin family of antibiotics. Binds to CL990; an antimitotic-antibiotic compound. From Klebsiella pneumoniae.
   5330..5451    +  polyA_signal   SV40 poly(A) signal: SV40 polyadenylation signal
   5524..5540    -  protein_bind   lac operator: The lac repressor binds to the lac operator to inhibit transcription in E. coli. This inhibition can be relieved by adding lactose or isopropyl-β-D-thiogalactopyranoside (IPTG). lac repressor encoded by lacI
   5548..5578    -  promoter       lac promoter: promoter for the E. coli lac operon
   5593..5614    -  protein_bind   CAP binding site: CAP binding activates transcription in the presence of cAMP. E. coli catabolite activator protein
   5627..5719    -  CDS            lacI (fragment): lac repressor; lacI; The lac repressor binds to the lac operator to inhibit transcription in E. coli. This inhibition can be relieved by adding lactose or isopropyl-β-D-thiogalactopyranoside (IPTG).
   5902..6490    -  rep_origin     ori: high-copy-number ColE1/pMB1/pBR322/pUC origin of replication
   6661..7521    -  CDS            AmpR: β-lactamase; bla; confers resistance to ampicillin, carbenicillin, and related antibiotics
   7522..7626    -  promoter       AmpR promoter: bla
