>Addgene plasmid #19454 | pcDNA5/FRT/TO HSPH2 | addgene full sequence | sequence record 191008 | Addgene NGS Result
GACGGATCGGGAGATCTCCCGATCCCCTATGGTGCACTCTCAGTACAATCTGCTCTGATGCCGCATAGTT
AAGCCAGTATCTGCTCCCTGCTTGTGTGTTGGAGGTCGCTGAGTAGTGCGCGAGCAAAATTTAAGCTACA
ACAAGGCAAGGCTTGACCGACAATTGCATGAAGAATCTGCTTAGGGTTAGGCGTTTTGCGCTGCTTCGCG
ATGTACGGGCCAGATATACGCGTTGACATTGATTATTGACTAGTTATTAATAGTAATCAATTACGGGGTC
ATTAGTTCATAGCCCATATATGGAGTTCCGCGTTACATAACTTACGGTAAATGGCCCGCCTGGCTGACCG
CCCAACGACCCCCGCCCATTGACGTCAATAATGACGTATGTTCCCATAGTAACGCCAATAGGGACTTTCC
ATTGACGTCAATGGGTGGAGTATTTACGGTAAACTGCCCACTTGGCAGTACATCAAGTGTATCATATGCC
AAGTACGCCCCCTATTGACGTCAATGACGGTAAATGGCCCGCCTGGCATTATGCCCAGTACATGACCTTA
TGGGACTTTCCTACTTGGCAGTACATCTACGTATTAGTCATCGCTATTACCATGGTGATGCGGTTTTGGC
AGTACATCAATGGGCGTGGATAGCGGTTTGACTCACGGGGATTTCCAAGTCTCCACCCCATTGACGTCAA
TGGGAGTTTGTTTTGGCACCAAAATCAACGGGACTTTCCAAAATGTCGTAACAACTCCGCCCCATTGACG
CAAATGGGCGGTAGGCGTGTACGGTGGGAGGTCTATATAAGCAGAGCTCTCCCTATCAGTGATAGAGATC
TCCCTATCAGTGATAGAGATCGTCGACGAGCTCGTTTAGTGAACCGTCAGATCGCCTGGAGACGCCATCC
ACGCTGTTTTGACCTCCATAGAAGACACCGGGACCGATCCAGCCTCCGGACTCTAGCGTTTAAACTTAAG
CTTGGTACCGAGCTCGGATCCACTAGTCCAGTGTGGTGGAATTCTGCAGATATCACCATGTCGGTGGTGG
GCATAGACCTGGGCTTCCAGAGCTGCTACGTCGCTGTGGCCCGCGCCGGCGGCATCGAGACTATCGCTAA
TGAGTATAGCGACCGCTGCACGCCGGCTTGCATTTCTTTTGGTCCTAAGAATCGTTCAATTGGAGCAGCA
GCTAAAAGCCAGGTAATTTCTAATGCAAAGAACACAGTCCAAGGATTTAAAAGATTCCATGGCCGAGCAT
TCTCTGATCCATTTGTGGAGGCAGAAAAATCTAACCTTGCATATGATATTGTGCAGTTGCCTACAGGATT
AACAGGTATAAAGGTGACATATATGGAGGAAGAGCGAAATTTTACCACTGAGCAAGTGACTGCCATGCTT
TTGTCCAAACTGAAGGAGACAGCCGAAAGTGTTCTTAAGAAGCCTGTAGTTGACTGTGTTGTTTCGGTTC
CTTGTTTCTATACTGATGCAGAAAGACGATCAGTGATGGATGCAACACAGATTGCTGGTCTTAATTGCTT
GCGATTAATGAATGAAACCACTGCAGTTGCTCTTGCATATGGAATCTATAAGCAGGATCTTCCTGCCTTA
GAAGAGAAACCAAGAAATGTAGTTTTTGTAGACATGGGCCACTCTGCTTATCAAGTTTCTGTATGTGCAT
TTAATAGAGGAAAACTGAAAGTTCTGGCCACTGCATTTGACACGACATTGGGAGGTAGAAAATTTGATGA
AGTGCTAGTAAATCACTTCTGTGAAGAATTTGGGAAGAAATACAAGCTAGACATTAAGTCCAAAATCCGT
GCATTATTACGACTCTCTCAGGAGTGTGAGAAACTCAAGAAATTGATGAGTGCAAATGCTTCAGATCTCC
CTTTGAGCATTGAATGTTTTATGAATGATGTTGATGTATCTGGAACTATGAATAGAGGCAAATTTCTGGA
GATGTGCAATGATCTCTTAGCTAGAGTGGAGCCACCACTTCGTAGTGTTTTGGAACAAACCAAGTTAAAG
AAAGAAGATATTTATGCAGTGGAGATAGTTGGTGGTGCTACACGAATCCCTGCGGTAAAAGAGAAGATCA
GCAAATTTTTCGGTAAAGAACTTAGTACAACATTAAATGCTGATGAAGCTGTCACTCGAGGCTGTGCATT
GCAGTGTACCATCTTATCGCCTGCTTTCAAAGTCAGAGAATTTTCTATCACTGATGTAGTACCATATCCA
ATATCTCTGAGATGGAATTCTCCAGCTGAAGAAGGGTCAAGTGACTGTGAAGTCTTTTCCAAAAATCATG
CTGCTCCTTTCTCTAAAGTTCTTACATTTTATAGAAAGGAACCTTTCACTCTTGAGGCCTACTACAGCTC
TCCTCAGGATTTGCCCTATCCAGATCCTGCTATAGCTCAGTTTTCAGTTCAGAAAGTCACTCCTCAGTCT
GATGGCTCCAGTTCAAAAGTGAAAGTCAAAGTTCGAGTAAATGTCCATGGCATTTTCAGTGTGTCCAGTG
CATCTTTAGTGGAGGTTCACAAGTCTGAGGAAAATGAGGAGCCAATGGAAACAGATCAGAATGCAAAGGA
GGAAGAGAAGATGCAAGTGGACCAGGAGGAACCACATGTTGAAGAGCAACAGCAGCAGACACCAGCAGAA
AATAAGGCAGAGTCTGAAGAAATGGAGACCTCTCAAGCTGGATCCAAGGATAAAAAGATGGACCAACCAC
CCCAAGCCAAGAAGGCAAAAGTGAAGACCAGTACTGTGGACCTGCCAATCGAGAACCAGCTATTATGGCA
GATAGACAGAGAGATGCTCAACTTGTACATTGAAAATGAGGGTAAGATGATCATGCAGGATAAACTGGAG
AAGGAGCGGAATGATGCTAAGAACGCAGTGGAGGAATATGTGTATGAAATGAGAGACAAGCTTAGTGGTG
AATATGAGAAGTTTGTGAGTGAAGATGATCGTAACAGTTTTACTTTGAAACTGGAAGATACTGAAAATTG
GTTGTATGAGGATGGAGAAGACCAGCCAAAGCAAGTTTATGTTGATAAGTTGGCTGAATTAAAAAATCTA
GGCCAACCTATTAAGATACGTTTCCAGGAATCTGAAGAACGACCAAAATTATTTGAAGAACTAGGGAAAC
AGATCCAACAGTATATGAAAATAATCAGCTCTTTCAAAAACAAGGAGGACCAGTATGATCATTTGGATGC
TGCCGACATGGCAAAGGTAGAAAAAAGCACAAATGAAGCAATGGAGTGGATGAATAACAAGCTAAATCTG
CAGAACAAGCAGAGTTTGACCATGGATCCAGTTGTCAAGTCAAAAGAGATTGAAGCTAAAATTAAGGAGC
TGACAAGTACTTGTAGCCCTATAATTTCAAAGCCCAAACCCAAAGTGGAACCTCCAAAAGAGGAACAAAA
AAAATGCAGAGCAGAATGGACCAGTGGATGGACAAGGAGACAACCCAGGCCCCCAGGCTGCTGAGCAGGG
TACAGACACAGCTGTGCCTTCGGATTCAGACAAGAAGCTTCCTGAAATGGACATTGATTGATTCCGCGGC
CGCTCGAGTCTAGAGGGCCCGTTTAAACCCGCTGATCAGCCTCGACTGTGCCTTCTAGTTGCCAGCCATC
TGTTGTTTGCCCCTCCCCCGTGCCTTCCTTGACCCTGGAAGGTGCCACTCCCACTGTCCTTTCCTAATAA
AATGAGGAAATTGCATCGCATTGTCTGAGTAGGTGTCATTCTATTCTGGGGGGTGGGGTGGGGCAGGACA
GCAAGGGGGAGGATTGGGAAGACAATAGCAGGCATGCTGGGGATGCGGTGGGCTCTATGGCTTCTGAGGC
GGAAAGAACCAGCTGGGGCTCTAGGGGGTATCCCC
[124 nt withheld, positions 3886-4009]
C
[91 nt withheld, positions 4011-4101]
AGGGTGATGGTTCACGTACCTAGAAGTTCCTATTCCGAAGTTCCTATTCTCTAGAAAGTATAGGAACTTC
CTTGGCCAAAAAGCCTGAACTCACCGCGACGTCTGTCGAGAAGTTTCTGATCGAAAAGTTCGACAGCGTC
TCCGACCTGATGCAGCTCTCGGAGGGCGAAGAATCTCGTGCTTTCAGCTTCGATGTAGGAGGGCGTGGAT
ATGTCCTGCGGGTAAATAGCTGCGCCGATGGTTTCTACAAAGATCGTTATGTTTATCGGCACTTTGCATC
GGCCGCGCTCCCGATTCCGGAAGTGCTTGACATTGGGGAATTCAGCGAGAGCCTGACCTATTGCATCTCC
CGCCGTGCACAGGGTGTCACGTTGCAAGACCTGCCTGAAACCGAACTGCCCGCTGTTCTGCAGCCGGTCG
CGGAGGCCATGGATGCGATCGCTGCGGCCGATCTTAGCCAGACGAGCGGGTTCGGCCCATTCGGACCGCA
AGGAATCGGTCAATACACTACATGGCGTGATTTCATATGCGCGATTGCTGATCCCCATGTGTATCACTGG
CAAACTGTGATGGACGACACCGTCAGTGCGTCCGTCGCGCAGGCTCTCGATGAGCTGATGCTTTGGGCCG
AGGACTGCCCCGAAGTCCGGCACCTCGTGCACGCGGATTTCGGCTCCAACAATGTCCTGACGGACAATGG
CCGCATAACAGCGGTCATTGACTGGAGCGAGGCGATGTTCGGGGATTCCCAATACGAGGTCGCCAACATC
TTCTTCTGGAGGCCGTGGTTGGCTTGTATGGAGCAGCAGACGCGCTACTTCGAGCGGAGGCATCCGGAGC
TTGCAGGATCGCCGCGGCTCCGGGCGTATATGCTCCGCATTGGTCTTGACCAACTCTATCAGAGCTTGGT
TGACGGCAATTTCGATGATGCAGCTTGGGCGCAGGGTCGATGCGACGCAATCGTCCGATCCGGAGCCGGG
ACTGTCGGGCGTACACAAATCGCCCGCAGAAGCGCGGCCGTCTGGACCGATGGCTGTGTAGAAGTACTCG
CCGATAGTGGAAACCGACGCCCCAGCACTCGTCCGAGGGCAAAGGAATAGCACGTACTACGAGATTTCGA
TTCCACCGCCGCCTTCTATGAAAGGTTGGGCTTCGGAATCGTTTTCCGGGACGCCGGCTGGATGATCCTC
CAGCGCGGGGATCTCATGCTGGAGTTCTTCGCCCACCCCAACTTGTTTATTGCAGCTTATAATGGTTACA
AATAAAGCAATAGCATCACAAATTTCACAAATAAAGCATTTTTTTCACTGCATTCTAGTTGTGGTTTGTC
CAAACTCATCAATGTATCTTATCATGTCTGTATACCGTCGACCTCTAGCTAGAGCTTGGCGTAATCATGG
TCATAGCTGTTTCCTGTGTGAAATTGTTATCCGCTCACAATTCCACACAACATACGAGCCGGAAGCATAA
AGTGTAAAGCCTGGGGTGCCTAATGAGTGAGCTAACTCACATTAATTGCGTTGCGCTCACTGCCCGCTTT
CCAGTCGGGAAACCTGTCGTGCCAGCTGCATTAATGAATCGGCCAACGCGCGGGGAGAGGCGGTTTGCGT
ATTGGGCGCTCTTCCGCTTCCTCGCTCACTGACTCGCTGCGCTCGGTCGTTCGGCTGCGGCGAGCGGTAT
CAGCTCACTCAAAGGCGGTAATACGGTTATCCACAGAATCAGGGGATAACGCAGGAAAGAACATGTGAGC
AAAAGGCCAGCAAAAGGCCAGGAACCGTAAAAAGGCCGCGTTGCTGGCGTTTTTCCATAGGCTCCGCCCC
CCTGACGAGCATCACAAAAATCGACGCTCAAGTCAGAGGTGGCGAAACCCGACAGGACTATAAAGATACC
AGGCGTTTCCCCCTGGAAGCTCCCTCGTGCGCTCTCCTGTTCCGACCCTGCCGCTTACCGGATACCTGTC
CGCCTTTCTCCCTTCGGGAAGCGTGGCGCTTTCTCATAGCTCACGCTGTAGGTATCTCAGTTCGGTGTAG
GTCGTTCGCTCCAAGCTGGGCTGTGTGCACGAACCCCCCGTTCAGCCCGACCGCTGCGCCTTATCCGGTA
ACTATCGTCTTGAGTCCAACCCGGTAAGACACGACTTATCGCCACTGGCAGCAGCCACTGGTAACAGGAT
TAGCAGAGCGAGGTATGTAGGCGGTGCTACAGAGTTCTTGAAGTGGTGGCCTAACTACGGCTACACTAGA
AGAACAGTATTTGGTATCTGCGCTCTGCTGAAGCCAGTTACCTTCGGAAAAAGAGTTGGTAGCTCTTGAT
CCGGCAAACAAACCACCGCTGGTAGCGGTGGTTTTTTTGTTTGCAAGCAGCAGATTACGCGCAGAAAAAA
AGGATCTCAAGAAGATCCTTTGATCTTTTCTACGGGGTCTGACGCTCAGTGGAACGAAAACTCACGTTAA
GGGATTTTGGTCATGAGATTATCAAAAAGGATCTTCACCTAGATCCTTTTAAATTAAAAATGAAGTTTTA
AATCAATCTAAAGTATATATGAGTAAACTTGGTCTGACAGTTACCAATGCTTAATCAGTGAGGCACCTAT
CTCAGCGATCTGTCTATTTCGTTCATCCATAGTTGCCTGACTCCCCGTCGTGTAGATAACTACGATACGG
GAGGGCTTACCATCTGGCCCCAGTGCTGCAATGATACCGCGAGACCCACGCTCACCGGCTCCAGATTTAT
CAGCAATAAACCAGCCAGCCGGAAGGGCCGAGCGCAGAAGTGGTCCTGCAACTTTATCCGCCTCCATCCA
GTCTATTAATTGTTGCCGGGAAGCTAGAGTAAGTAGTTCGCCAGTTAATAGTTTGCGCAACGTTGTTGCC
ATTGCTACAGGCATCGTGGTGTCACGCTCGTCGTTTGGTATGGCTTCATTCAGCTCCGGTTCCCAACGAT
CAAGGCGAGTTACATGATCCCCCATGTTGTGCAAAAAAGCGGTTAGCTCCTTCGGTCCTCCGATCGTTGT
CAGAAGTAAGTTGGCCGCAGTGTTATCACTCATGGTTATGGCAGCACTGCATAATTCTCTTACTGTCATG
CCATCCGTAAGATGCTTTTCTGTGACTGGTGAGTACTCAACCAAGTCATTCTGAGAATAGTGTATGCGGC
GACCGAGTTGCTCTTGCCCGGCGTCAATACGGGATAATACCGCGCCACATAGCAGAACTTTAAAAGTGCT
CATCATTGGAAAACGTTCTTCGGGGCGAAAACTCTCAAGGATCTTACCGCTGTTGAGATCCAGTTCGATG
TAACCCACTCGTGCACCCAACTGATCTTCAGCATCTTTTACTTTCACCAGCGTTTCTGGGTGAGCAAAAA
CAGGAAGGCAAAATGCCGCAAAAAAGGGAATAAGGGCGACACGGAAATGTTGAATACTCATACTCTTCCT
TTTTCAATATTATTGAAGCATTTATCAGGGTTATTGTCTCATGAGCGGATACATATTTGAATGTATTTAG
AAAAATAAACAAATAGGGGTTCCGCGCACATTTCCCCGAAAAGTGCCACCTGACGTC
Features (pLannotate 1.2.2; 21 found; start..end, strand, type, name):
     28..80      -  misc_feature   bom (fragment): basis of mobility region from pBR322
    235..614     +  enhancer       CMV enhancer: human cytomegalovirus immediate early enhancer
    615..818     +  promoter       CMV promoter: human cytomegalovirus (CMV) immediate early promoter
    820..839     +  promoter       PLtetO-1 promoter (fragment): modified phage lambda PL promoter with tet operator sites (Lutz and Bujard, 1997)
    841..860     +  promoter       PLtetO-1 promoter (fragment): modified phage lambda PL promoter with tet operator sites (Lutz and Bujard, 1997)
    868..901     +  promoter       TRE3GV promoter (fragment): 3rd-generation Tet-responsive promoter that can be activated by binding of Tet-On® 3G, optimized for retroviral and lentiviral vectors
   1038..3431    +  CDS            HSPA4 (fragment): HSP74_HUMAN - Also known as APG2. Experimental evidence at protein level: Swiss-Prot protein existence level 1. From Homo sapiens (Human).
   3616..3840    +  polyA_signal   bGH poly(A) signal: bovine growth hormone polyadenylation signal
   3844..3865    +  promoter       SV40 promoter (fragment): SV40 enhancer and early promoter
   3886..4119    +  rep_origin     f1 ori (fragment) (sequence partly withheld): f1 bacteriophage origin of replication; arrow indicates direction of (+) strand synthesis
   4124..4171    +  protein_bind   FRT: FLP-mediated recombination occurs in the 8-bp core sequence TCTAGAAA (Turan and Bode, 2011). FLP recombinase from the Saccharomyces cerevisiae 2μ plasmid
   4179..5201    +  CDS            HygR: aminoglycoside phosphotransferase from E. coli; aph(4)-Ia; confers resistance to hygromycin
   5211..5336    +  CDS            ble (fragment): BLE_KLEPN - Experimental evidence at protein level: Swiss-Prot protein existence level 1. Binding protein with a strong affinity to the bleomycin family of antibiotics. Binds to CL990; an antimitotic-antibiotic compound. From Klebsiella pneumoniae.
   5331..5452    +  polyA_signal   SV40 poly(A) signal: SV40 polyadenylation signal
   5525..5541    -  protein_bind   lac operator: The lac repressor binds to the lac operator to inhibit transcription in E. coli. This inhibition can be relieved by adding lactose or isopropyl-β-D-thiogalactopyranoside (IPTG). lac repressor encoded by lacI
   5549..5579    -  promoter       lac promoter: promoter for the E. coli lac operon
   5594..5615    -  protein_bind   CAP binding site: CAP binding activates transcription in the presence of cAMP. E. coli catabolite activator protein
   5628..5720    -  CDS            lacI (fragment): lac repressor; lacI; The lac repressor binds to the lac operator to inhibit transcription in E. coli. This inhibition can be relieved by adding lactose or isopropyl-β-D-thiogalactopyranoside (IPTG).
   5903..6491    -  rep_origin     ori: high-copy-number ColE1/pMB1/pBR322/pUC origin of replication
   6662..7522    -  CDS            AmpR: β-lactamase; bla; confers resistance to ampicillin, carbenicillin, and related antibiotics
   7523..7627    -  promoter       AmpR promoter: bla
