[The description below was written by a language model from this plasmid's Addgene catalogue record and pLannotate feature annotations shown in this document.]
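Description:
pcDNA5/FRT/TO HSPH2 is a mammalian expression plasmid built on the Invitrogen pcDNA5/FRT/TO backbone, carrying the human HSPA4 cDNA (heat shock 70 kDa protein 4, also called HSPH2 or APG-2, a member of the HSP110 family) cloned between EcoRV and NotI. It is propagated in E. coli through a high-copy ColE1/pUC-type origin with ampicillin selection. The insert is driven by the CMV immediate-early enhancer and promoter, followed by short tet operator sequences (annotated as PLtetO-1 and TRE fragments), so transcription can be held off in cells expressing the Tet repressor and switched on with tetracycline or doxycycline. A bovine growth hormone polyadenylation signal terminates the transcript. No epitope tag or reporter is annotated.

Downstream lies an FRT site placed directly before a hygromycin resistance coding sequence with an SV40 poly(A) signal and no annotated promoter of its own. In this arrangement, FLP-mediated recombination into a host cell line that already carries a genomic FRT site is expected to supply the upstream elements needed for hygromycin resistance, allowing selection of isogenic, single-site integrants. The plasmid can also be used for transient transfection.

The clone belongs to a human HSPH/HSPA/DNAJ chaperone expression library amplified from pooled reference RNA of ten cell lines, so polymorphisms are possible, and the library was verified only for gene identity. The record lists A381T, T732A and a single-base insertion at residue 799 that causes a frameshift. Consistent with this, the repository's sequencing result is one nucleotide longer than the depositor's sequence and annotates only a truncated HSPA4 reading frame, whereas the depositor sequence shows the full-length one. The encoded protein may therefore have an altered C-terminus.
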