Addgene plasmid #19454: pcDNA5/FRT/TO HSPH2
Depositing lab: Harm Kampinga. Depositing organization: University Medical Center Groningen. Publication: Computational analysis of the human HSPH/HSPA/DNAJ family and cloning of a human HSPH/HSPA/DNAJ expression library. Hageman J, Kampinga HH. Cell Stress Chaperones. 2009 Jan;14(1):1-21. doi: 10.1007/s12192-008-0060-2. Epub 2008 Aug 7. PubMed 18686016.
Backbone
  Vector backbone: pcDNA5/FRT/TO
  Backbone manufacturer: Invitrogen
  Backbone size w/o insert (bp): 5137
  Vector type: Mammalian Expression
  Selectable markers: Hygromycin
Growth in bacteria
  Bacterial resistance: Ampicillin, 100 μg/mL
  Growth temperature: 37°C
  Growth strain: DH5alpha
  Copy number: High Copy
Gene/Insert
  Gene/Insert name: heat shock 70kDa protein 4 (alt names: HSPH2; HSPA4, APG-2, HSP110)
  Species: H. sapiens (human)
  Insert size (bp): 2522
  Mutation: mutations A381T, T732A, and an insertion of "t" at residue 799 that causes a frameshift. (please see depositor comments below)
  Entrez Gene: HSPA4 (a.k.a. APG-2, HEL-S-5a, HS24/P52, HSPH2, RY, hsp70, hsp70RY)
  Cloning method: Restriction Enzyme; 5′ cloning site EcoRV (not destroyed); 3′ cloning site NotI (not destroyed)
  Sequencing primers: 5′ LNCX; 3′ BGH-rev
Terms and licenses: Academic/Nonprofit Terms; Industry Terms: Not Available to Industry
Depositor comments: Part of the HSP110 gene family Disclaimer: For cloning the various HSP genes, the Stratagene reference RNA for cDNA synthesis was used and genes were amplified from this mixture that originates from 10 different cell lines from different somatic origin and ultimately coming from 10 different individuals. This strategy was used to maximize the chance for the presence of individual HSP transcripts. Users must be aware that this mixture thus represents 20 complete haploid genomes, meaning that for each individual gene there might be polymorphisms that could potentially have functional consequences. The library was sequence verified only for the presence of the correct gene.
How to cite: pcDNA5/FRT/TO HSPH2 was a gift from Harm Kampinga (Addgene plasmid # 19454 ; http://n2t.net/addgene:19454 ; RRID:Addgene_19454)
