>Addgene plasmid #19454 | pcDNA5/FRT/TO HSPH2 | addgene partial sequence | sequence record 25231 | 19454 with LNCX
GCTGTTTTGACCTCCATAGAAGACACCGGGACCGATCCAGCCTCCGGACTCTAGCGTTTAAACTTAAGCT
TGGTACCGAGCTCGGATCCACTAGTCCAGTGTGGTGGAATTCTGCAGATATCACCATGTCGGTGGTGGGC
ATAGACCTGGGCTTCCAGAGCTGCTACGTCGCTGTGGCCCGCGCCGGCGGCATCGAGACTATCGCTAATG
AGTATAGCGACCGCTGCACGCCGGCTTGCATTTCTTTTGGTCCTAAGAATCGTTCAATTGGAGCAGCAGC
TAAAAGCCAGGTAATTTCTAATGCAAAGAACACAGTCCAAGGATTTAAAAGATTCCATGGCCGAGCATTC
TCTGATCCATTTGTGGAGGCAGAAAAATCTAACCTTGCATATGATATTGTGCAGTTGCCTACAGGATTAA
CAGGTATAAAGGTGACATATATGGAGGAAGAGCGAAATTTTACCACTGAGCAAGTGACTGCCATGCTTTT
GTCCAAACTGAAGGAGACAGCCGAAAGTGTTCTTAAGAAGCCTGTAGTTGACTGTGTTGTTTCGGTTCCT
TGTTTCTATACTGATGCAGAAAGACGATCAGTGATGGAT
